>Addgene plasmid #69233 | pCSDest2-2XNLS-SpCas9-MT3-NLS-3XHA-NLS-TALentry | depositor full sequence | sequence record 122312 | pCSDest2-2XNLS-SpCas9-MT3-NLS-3XHA-NLS-TALentry sequence 8663 bps
ACCGCCATTCTGCCTGGGGACGTCGGAGCAAGCTTGATTTAGGTGACACTATAGAATACAAGCTACTTGT
TCTTTTTGCAGGATCCCATCGATTCGAATTCAAGGATCAACAAGTTTGTACAAAAAAGCAGGCTGGCGCC
ACCATGGGTAGAGCCGCGCCGGCAGCTAAGAAAAAGAAACTGGATCAATTGGGCGCTAGCGGTAGTCCCG
GGTCTGGAGGTAGCGGCTCAAGTGGCCGTACGGCAGCTCCTGCGGCAAAAAAGAAAAAGTTGGACTCTGA
ATTCGGAAGCGGAAGCGACAAGAAGTACTCCATTGGGCTCGATATCGGTACCAACAGCGTCGGCTGGGCC
GTCATTACGGACGAGTACAAGGTGCCGAGCAAAAAATTCAAAGTTCTGGGCAATACCGATCGCCACAGCA
TAAAGAAGAACCTCATTGGAGCCCTCCTGTTCGACTCCGGGGAGACGGCCGAAGCCACGCGGCTCAAAAG
AACAGCACGGCGCAGATATACCCGCAGAAAGAATCGGATCTGCTACCTGCAGGAGATCTTTAGTAATGAG
ATGGCTAAGGTGGATGACTCTTTCTTCCATAGGCTGGAGGAGTCCTTTTTGGTGGAGGAGGATAAAAAGC
ACGAGCGCCACCCAATCTTTGGCAATATCGTGGACGAGGTGGCGTACCATGAAAAGTACCCAACCATATA
TCATCTGAGGAAGAAGCTGGTAGACAGTACTGATAAGGCTGACTTGCGGTTGATCTATCTCGCGCTGGCG
CACATGATCAAATTTCGGGGACACTTCCTCATCGAGGGGGACCTGAACCCAGACAACAGCGATGTCGACA
AACTCTTTATCCAACTGGTTCAGACTTACAATCAGCTTTTCGAGGAGAACCCGATCAACGCATCCGGCGT
TGACGCCAAAGCAATCCTGAGCGCTAGGCTGTCCAAATCCCGGCGGCTCGAAAACCTCATCGCACAGCTC
CCTGGGGAGAAGAAGAACGGCCTGTTTGGTAATCTTATCGCCCTGTCACTCGGGCTGACCCCCAACTTTA
AATCTAACTTCGACCTGGCCGAAGATGCCAAGCTGCAACTGAGCAAAGACACCTACGATGATGATCTCGA
CAATCTGCTGGCCCAGATCGGCGACCAGTACGCAGACCTTTTTTTGGCGGCAAAGAACCTGTCAGACGCC
ATTCTGCTGAGTGATATTCTGCGAGTGAACACGGAGATCACCAAAGCTCCGCTGAGCGCTAGTATGATCA
AGCGCTATGATGAGCACCACCAAGACTTGACTTTGCTGAAGGCCCTTGTCAGACAGCAACTGCCTGAGAA
GTACAAGGAAATTTTCTTCGATCAGTCTAAAAATGGCTACGCCGGATACATTGACGGCGGAGCAAGCCAG
GAGGAATTTTACAAATTTATTAAGCCCATCTTGGAAAAAATGGACGGCACCGAGGAGCTGCTGGTAAAGC
TGAACAGAGAAGATCTGTTGCGCAAACAGCGCACTTTCGACAATGGAAGCATCCCCCACCAGATTCACCT
GGGCGAACTGCACGCTATCCTCAGGCGGCAAGAGGATTTCTACCCCTTTTTGAAAGATAACAGGGAAAAG
ATTGAGAAAATCCTCACATTTCGGATACCCTACTATGTAGGCCCCCTCGCTCGGGGAAATTCCAGATTCG
CGTGGATGACTCGCAAATCAGAAGAGACCATCACTCCCTGGAACTTCGAGGAAGTCGTGGATAAGGGGGC
CTCTGCCCAGTCCTTCATCGAAAGGATGACTAACTTTGATAAAAATCTGCCTAACGAAAAGGTGCTTCCT
AAACACTCTCTGCTGTACGAGTACTTCACAGTTTATAACGAGCTCACCAAGGTCAAATACGTCACAGAAG
GGATGAGAAAGCCAGCATTCCTGTCTGGAGAGCAGAAGAAAGCTATCGTGGACCTCCTCTTCAAGACGAA
CCGGAAAGTTACCGTGAAACAGCTCAAAGAGGACTATTTCAAAAAGATTGAATGTTTCGACTCTGTTGAA
ATCAGCGGAGTGGAGGATCGCTTCAACGCATCCCTGGGAACGTATCACGATCTCCTGAAAATCATTAAAG
ACAAGGACTTCCTGGACAATGAGGAGAACGAGGACATTCTTGAGGACATTGTCCTCACCCTTACGTTGTT
TGAAGATAGGGAGATGATTGAAGAACGCTTGAAAACTTACGCTCATCTCTTCGACGACAAAGTCATGAAA
CAGCTCAAGAGACGCCGATATACAGGATGGGGGCGGCTGTCAAGAAAACTGATCAATGGCATCCGAGACA
AGCAGAGTGGAAAGACAATCCTGGATTTTCTTAAGTCCGATGGATTTGCCAACCGGAACTTCATGCAGTT
GATCCATGATGACTCTCTCACCTTTAAGGAGGACATCCAGAAAGCACAAGTTTCTGGCCAGGGGGACAGT
CTCCACGAGCACATCGCTAATCTTGCAGGTAGCCCAGCTATCAAAAAGGGAATACTGCAGACCGTTAAGG
TCGTGGATGAACTCGTCAAAGTAATGGGAAGGCATAAGCCCGAGAATATCGTTATCGAGATGGCCCGAGA
GAACCAAACTACCCAGAAGGGACAGAAGAACAGTAGGGAAAGGATGAAGAGGATTGAAGAGGGTATAAAA
GAACTGGGGTCCCAAATCCTTAAGGAACACCCAGTTGAAAACACCCAGCTTCAGAATGAGAAGCTCTACC
TGTACTACCTGCAGAACGGCAGGGACATGTACGTGGATCAGGAACTGGACATCAACCGGTTGTCCGACTA
CGACGTGGATCATATCGTGCCCCAAAGCTTTCTCAAAGATGATTCTATTGATAATAAAGTGTTGACAAGA
TCCGATAAAAATAGAGGGAAGAGTGATAACGTCCCCTCAGAAGAAGTTGTCAAGAAAATGAAAAATTATT
GGCGGCAGCTGCTGAACGCCAAACTGATCACACAACGGAAGTTCGATAATCTGACTAAGGCTGAACGAGG
TGGCCTGTCTGAGTTGGATAAAGCCGGCTTCATCAAAAGGCAGCTTGTTGAGACACGCCAGATCACCAAG
CACGTGGCCCAAATTCTCGATTCACGCATGAACACCAAGTACGATGAAAATGACAAACTGATTCGAGAGG
TGAAAGTTATTACTCTGAAGTCTAAGCTGGTCTCAGATTTCAGAAAGGACTTTCAGTTTTATAAGGTGAG
AGAGATCAACAATTACCACCATGCGCATGATGCCTACCTGAATGCAGTGGTAGGCACTGCACTTATCAAA
AAATATCCCAAGCTGGAATCTGAATTTGTTTACGGAGACTATAAAGTGTACGATGTTAGGAAAATGATCG
CAAAGTCTGAGCAGGAAATAGGCAAGGCCACCGCTAAGTACTTCTTTTACAGCAATATTATGAATTTTTT
CAAGACCGAGATTACACTGGCCAATGGAGAGATTCGGAAGCGACCACTTATCGAAACAAACGGAGAAACA
GGAGAAATCGTGTGGGACAAGGGTAGGGATTTCGCGACAGTCCGCAAGGTCCTGTCCATGCCGCAGGTGA
ACATCGTTAAAAAGACCGAAGTACAGACCGGAGGCTTCTCCAAGGAAAGTATCCTCCCGAAAAGGAACAG
CGACAAGCTGATCGCACGCAAAAAAGATTGGGACCCCAAGAAATACGGCGGATTCGATTCTCCTACAGTC
GCTTACAGTGTACTGGTTGTGGCCAAAGTGGAGAAAGGGAAGTCTAAAAAACTCAAAAGCGTCAAGGAAC
TGCTGGGCATCACAATCATGGAGCGATCCAGCTTCGAGAAAAACCCCATCGACTTTCTCGAAGCGAAAGG
ATATAAAGAGGTCAAAAAAGACCTCATCATTAAGCTGCCCAAGTACTCTCTCTTTGAGCTTGAAAACGGC
CGGAAACGAATGCTCGCTAGTGCGGGCGAGCTGCAGAAAGGTAACGAGCTGGCACTGCCCTCTAAATACG
TTAATTTCTTGTATCTGGCCAGCCACTATGAAAAGCTCAAAGGGTCTCCCGAAGATAATGAGCAGAAGCA
GCTGTTCGTGGAACAACACAAACACTACCTTGATGAGATCATCGAGCAAATAAGCGAGTTCTCCAAAAGA
GTGATCCTCGCCGACGCTAACCTCGATAAGGTGCTTTCTGCTTACAATAAGCACAGGGATAAGCCCATCA
GGGAGCAGGCAGAAAACATTATCCACTTGTTTACTCTGACCAACTTGGGCGCGCCTGCAGCCTTCAAGTA
CTTCGACACCACCATAGACAGAAAGAAGTACACCTCTACAAAGGAGGTCCTGGACGCCACACTGATTCAT
CAGTCAATTACGGGGCTCTATGAAACAAGAATCGACCTCTCTCAGCTCGGTGGAGACGGCACCGGCGGGC
CCAAGAAGAAGAGGAAGGTATACCCATACGATGTTCCTGACTATGCGGGCTATCCCTATGACGTCCCGGA
CTATGCAGGATCGTATCCTTATGACGTTCCAGATTACGCTGGATCCGCCGCTCCGGCAGCTAAGAAAAAG
AAACTGGATTTCGAATCCGGAGTACAAGTCTTCATGCTAGTATAGCTGAAGACAAGATCTTAATCCGGAT
AAGCGGCCGCCTCGAGATATCTAGACCCAGCTTTCTTGTACAAAGTGGTTGATCCTCTCGAGCCTCTAGA
ACTATAGTGAGTCGTATTACGTAGATCCAGACATGATAAGATACATTGATGAGTTTGGACAAACCACAAC
TAGAATGCAGTGAAAAAAATGCTTTATTTGTGAAATTTGTGATGCTATTGCTTTATTTGTAACCATTATA
AGCTGCAATAAACAAGTTAACAACAACAATTGCATTCATTTTATGTTTCAGGTTCAGGGGGAGGTGTGGG
AGGTTTTTTAATTCGCGGCCGCGGCGCCAATGCATTGGGCCCGGTACCCAGCTTTTGTTCCCTTTAGTGA
GGGTTAATTGCGCGCTTGGCGTAATCATGGTCATAGCTGTTTCCTGTGTGAAATTGTTATCCGCTCACAA
TTCCACACAACATACGAGCCGGAAGCATAAAGTGTAAAGCCTGGGGTGCCTAATGAGTGAGCTAACTCAC
ATTAATTGCGTTGCGCTCACTGCCCGCTTTCCAGTCGGGAAACCTGTCGTGCCAGCTGCATTAATGAATC
GGCCAACGCGCGGGGAGAGGCGGTTTGCGTATTGGGCGCTCTTCCGCTTCCTCGCTCACTGACTCGCTGC
GCTCGGTCGTTCGGCTGCGGCGAGCGGTATCAGCTCACTCAAAGGCGGTAATACGGTTATCCACAGAATC
AGGGGATAACGCAGGAAAGAACATGTGAGCAAAAGGCCAGCAAAAGGCCAGGAACCGTAAAAAGGCCGCG
TTGCTGGCGTTTTTCCATAGGCTCCGCCCCCCTGACGAGCATCACAAAAATCGACGCTCAAGTCAGAGGT
GGCGAAACCCGACAGGACTATAAAGATACCAGGCGTTTCCCCCTGGAAGCTCCCTCGTGCGCTCTCCTGT
TCCGACCCTGCCGCTTACCGGATACCTGTCCGCCTTTCTCCCTTCGGGAAGCGTGGCGCTTTCTCATAGC
TCACGCTGTAGGTATCTCAGTTCGGTGTAGGTCGTTCGCTCCAAGCTGGGCTGTGTGCACGAACCCCCCG
TTCAGCCCGACCGCTGCGCCTTATCCGGTAACTATCGTCTTGAGTCCAACCCGGTAAGACACGACTTATC
GCCACTGGCAGCAGCCACTGGTAACAGGATTAGCAGAGCGAGGTATGTAGGCGGTGCTACAGAGTTCTTG
AAGTGGTGGCCTAACTACGGCTACACTAGAAGGACAGTATTTGGTATCTGCGCTCTGCTGAAGCCAGTTA
CCTTCGGAAAAAGAGTTGGTAGCTCTTGATCCGGCAAACAAACCACCGCTGGTAGCGGTGGTTTTTTTGT
TTGCAAGCAGCAGATTACGCGCAGAAAAAAAGGATCTCAAGAAGATCCTTTGATCTTTTCTACGGGGTCT
GACGCTCAGTGGAACGAAAACTCACGTTAAGGGATTTTGGTCATGAGATTATCAAAAAGGATCTTCACCT
AGATCCTTTTAAATTAAAAATGAAGTTTTAAATCAATCTAAAGTATATATGAGTAAACTTGGTCTGACAG
TTACCAATGCTTAATCAGTGAGGCACCTATCTCAGCGATCTGTCTATTTCGTTCATCCATAGTTGCCTGA
CTCCCCGTCGTGTAGATAACTACGATACGGGAGGGCTTACCATCTGGCCCCAGTGCTGCAATGATACCGC
GAGACCCACGCTCACCGGCTCCAGATTTATCAGCAATAAACCAGCCAGCCGGAAGGGCCGAGCGCAGAAG
TGGTCCTGCAACTTTATCCGCCTCCATCCAGTCTATTAATTGTTGCCGGGAAGCTAGAGTAAGTAGTTCG
CCAGTTAATAGTTTGCGCAACGTTGTTGCCATTGCTACAGGCATCGTGGTGTCACGCTCGTCGTTTGGTA
TGGCTTCATTCAGCTCCGGTTCCCAACGATCAAGGCGAGTTACATGATCCCCCATGTTGTGCAAAAAAGC
GGTTAGCTCCTTCGGTCCTCCGATCGTTGTCAGAAGTAAGTTGGCCGCAGTGTTATCACTCATGGTTATG
GCAGCACTGCATAATTCTCTTACTGTCATGCCATCCGTAAGATGCTTTTCTGTGACTGGTGAGTACTCAA
CCAAGTCATTCTGAGAATAGTGTATGCGGCGACCGAGTTGCTCTTGCCCGGCGTCAATACGGGATAATAC
CGCGCCACATAGCAGAACTTTAAAAGTGCTCATCATTGGAAAACGTTCTTCGGGGCGAAAACTCTCAAGG
ATCTTACCGCTGTTGAGATCCAGTTCGATGTAACCCACTCGTGCACCCAACTGATCTTCAGCATCTTTTA
CTTTCACCAGCGTTTCTGGGTGAGCAAAAACAGGAAGGCAAAATGCCGCAAAAAAGGGAATAAGGGCGAC
ACGGAAATGTTGAATACTCATACTCTTCCTTTTTCAATATTATTGAAGCATTTATCAGGGTTATTGTCTC
ATGAGCGGATACATATTTGAATGTATTTAGAAAAATAAACAAATAGGGGTTCCGCGCACATTTCCCCGAA
AAGTGCCACCTAAATTGTAAGCGTTAATATTTTGTTAAAATTCGCGTTAAATTTTTGTTAAATCAGCTCA
TTTTTTAACCAATAGGCCGAAATCGGCAAAATCCCTTATAAATCAAAAGAATAGACCGAGATAGGGT
[37 nt withheld, positions 7278-7314]
AAAGAACGTGGACTCCAACGTCAAAGG
[49 nt withheld, positions 7342-7390]
T
[91 nt withheld, positions 7392-7482]
G
[124 nt withheld, positions 7484-7607]
CCCATTCGCCATTCAGGCTGCGCAACTGTTGGGAAGGGCGATCGGTGCGGGCCTCTTCGCTATTACGCCA
GTCGACCATAGCCAATTCAATATGGCGTATATGGACTCATGCCAATTCAATATGGTGGATCTGGACCTGT
GCCAATTCAATATGGCGTATATGGACTCGTGCCAATTCAATATGGTGGATCTGGACCCCAGCCAATTCAA
TATGGCGGACTTGGCACCATGCCAATTCAATATGGCGGACTTGGCACTGTGCCAACTGGGGAGGGGTCTA
CTTGGCACGGTGCCAAGTTTGAGGAGGGGTCTTGGCCCTGTGCCAAGTCCGCCATATTGAATTGGCATGG
TGCCAATAATGGCGGCCATATTGGCTATATGCCAGGATCAATATATAGGCAATATCCAATATGGCCCTAT
GCCAATATGGCTATTGGCCAGGTTCAATACTATGTATTGGCCCTATGCCATATAGTATTCCATATATGGG
TTTTCCTATTGACGTAGATAGCCCCTCCCAATGGGCGGTCCCATATACCATATATGGGGCTTCCTAATAC
CGCCCATAGCCACTCCCCCATTGACGTCAATGGTCTCTATATATGGTCTTTCCTATTGACGTCATATGGG
CGGTCCTATTGACGTATATGGCGCCTCCCCCATTGACGTCAATTACGGTAAATGGCCCGCCTGGCTCAAT
GCCCATTGACGTCAATAGGACCACCCACCATTGACGTCAATGGGATGGCTCATTGCCCATTCATATCCGT
TCTCACGCCCCCTATTGACGTCAATGACGGTAAATGGCCCACTTGGCAGTACATCAATATCTATTAATAG
TAACTTGGCAAGTACATTACTATTGGAAGGACGCCAGGGTACATTGGCAGTACTCCCATTGACGTCAATG
GCGGTAAATGGCCCGCGATGGCTGCCAAGTACATCCCCATTGACGTCAATGGGGAGGGGCAATGACGCAA
ATGGGCGTTCCATTGACGTAAATGGGCGGTAGGCGTGCCTAATGGGAGGTCTATATAAGCAATGCTCGTT
TAGGGA
Features (pLannotate 1.2.2; 18 found; start..end, strand, type, name):
     37..55      +  promoter       SP6 promoter: promoter for bacteriophage SP6 RNA polymerase
    110..134     +  protein_bind   attB1: mutant version of attB; recombination site for the Gateway® BP reaction BP Clonase™
    297..4397    +  CDS            Cas9: Cas9 (Csn1) endonuclease from the Streptococcus pyogenes Type II CRISPR/Cas system generates RNA-guided double strand breaks in DNA
   4431..4520    +  CDS            3xHA: three tandem HA epitope tags
   4645..4669    -  protein_bind   attB2: mutant version of attB; recombination site for the Gateway® BP reaction BP Clonase™
   4692..4709    -  promoter       T7 promoter (fragment): promoter for bacteriophage T7 RNA polymerase
   4714..4848    -  polyA_signal   SV40 poly(A) signal: SV40 polyadenylation signal
   4961..4979    -  promoter       T3 promoter: promoter for bacteriophage T3 RNA polymerase
   5024..5040    -  protein_bind   lac operator: The lac repressor binds to the lac operator to inhibit transcription in E. coli. This inhibition can be relieved by adding lactose or isopropyl-β-D-thiogalactopyranoside (IPTG). lac repressor encoded by lacI
   5048..5078    -  promoter       lac promoter: promoter for the E. coli lac operon
   5093..5114    -  protein_bind   CAP binding site: CAP binding activates transcription in the presence of cAMP. E. coli catabolite activator protein
   5127..5219    -  CDS            lacI (fragment): lac repressor; lacI; The lac repressor binds to the lac operator to inhibit transcription in E. coli. This inhibition can be relieved by adding lactose or isopropyl-β-D-thiogalactopyranoside (IPTG).
   5402..5990    -  rep_origin     ori: high-copy-number ColE1/pMB1/pBR322/pUC origin of replication
   6161..7021    -  CDS            AmpR: β-lactamase; bla; confers resistance to ampicillin, carbenicillin, and related antibiotics
   7022..7126    -  promoter       AmpR promoter: bla
   7179..7607    -  rep_origin     f1 ori (sequence partly withheld): f1 bacteriophage origin of replication; arrow indicates direction of (+) strand synthesis
   7612..7678    -  CDS            lacZα (fragment): LacZα fragment of β-galactosidase; lacZ fragment
   7681..2       +  promoter       CMV IE94 promoter (across the origin): enhancer/promoter region of simian cytomegalovirus major immediate early transcription unit IE94
