[The description below was written by a language model from this plasmid's Addgene catalogue record and pLannotate feature annotations shown in this document.]
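Description:
pCSDest2-2XNLS-SpCas9-MT3-NLS-3XHA-NLS-TALentry is a mammalian expression and CRISPR plasmid built on the pCSDest2 backbone by Gateway cloning, as reflected by the attB1 and attB2 sites that flank the insert. It is propagated in E. coli through a high-copy ColE1/pUC-type origin with ampicillin selection (AmpR under its own promoter). It also carries an f1 origin and remnants of lac-derived sequence (lac promoter/operator, lacI and lacZα fragments) that belong to the backbone rather than to the payload.

The expression unit is driven by the simian cytomegalovirus IE94 enhancer/promoter, which spans the sequence origin, and is terminated by an SV40 polyadenylation signal. An SP6 promoter lies just upstream of the insert and could in principle support in vitro transcription of the coding strand, while T3 and a T7 fragment sit downstream in the opposite orientation. The open reading frame encodes Streptococcus pyogenes Cas9 carrying the R1335K substitution (the "MT3" variant). It is preceded by two nuclear localisation signals and followed by an NLS-3xHA-NLS module for nuclear import and epitope detection. The NLS elements are recorded in the catalogue fields but are not individually annotated in the feature table.

Downstream of the tags is a BbsI-based entry cassette, also not annotated. Digestion there leaves overhangs compatible with Acc65I and BamHI, so a TALE array can be inserted in frame at the Cas9 C terminus. The plasmid therefore serves as a recipient for building Cas9–TALE fusions. The associated publication title indicates these are intended to use an appended DNA-binding domain to improve the targeting range and precision of Cas9. No guide RNA cassette appears in the feature table.
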