Addgene plasmid #69233: pCSDest2-2XNLS-SpCas9-MT3-NLS-3XHA-NLS-TALentry
Purpose: R1335K mutant SpCas9 expression plasmid to clone TALEs through BbsI site (generates compatible overhangs with Acc65I and BamHI sites)
Depositing lab: Scot Wolfe. Depositing organization: University of Massachusetts, Worcester. Publication: DNA-binding-domain fusions enhance the targeting range and precision of Cas9. Bolukbasi MF, Gupta A, Oikemus S, Derr AG, Garber M, Brodsky MH, Zhu LJ, Wolfe SA. Nat Methods. 2015 Oct 19. doi: 10.1038/nmeth.3624. PubMed 26480473.
Backbone
  Vector backbone: pCSDest2
  Vector type: Mammalian Expression, CRISPR
Growth in bacteria
  Bacterial resistance: Ampicillin, 100 μg/mL
  Growth temperature: 37°C
  Growth strain: DH5alpha
  Copy number: Unknown
Gene/Insert
  Gene/Insert name: SpCas9
  Species: S. pyogenes
  Mutation: Arginine 1335 is changed to Lysine
  Tag / fusion protein: NLS-3XHA-NLS (C terminal on insert); BbsI TALE entry cassette (C terminal on insert); 2X NLS (N terminal on insert)
  Cloning method: Gateway Cloning
  Sequencing primers: 5′ SP6; 3′ T3
Terms and licenses: Academic/Nonprofit Terms; Industry Terms: Not Available to Industry
How to cite: pCSDest2-2XNLS-SpCas9-MT3-NLS-3XHA-NLS-TALentry was a gift from Scot Wolfe (Addgene plasmid # 69233 ; http://n2t.net/addgene:69233 ; RRID:Addgene_69233)
