>Addgene plasmid #69233 | pCSDest2-2XNLS-SpCas9-MT3-NLS-3XHA-NLS-TALentry | addgene partial sequence | sequence record 129998 | SP6 5'-ATTTAGGTGACACTATAG-3'
CCATCGATTCGAATTCAAGGATCAACAAGTTTGTACAAAAAAGCAGGCTGGCGCCACCATGGGTAGAGCC
GCGCCGGCAGCTAAGAAAAAGAAACTGGATCAATTGGGCGCTAGCGGTAGTCCCGGGTCTGGAGGTAGCG
GCTCAAGTGGCCGTACGGCAGCTCCTGCGGCAAAAAAGAAAAAGTTGGACTCTGAATTCGGAAGCGGAAG
CGACAAGAAGTACTCCATTGGGCTCGATATCGGTACCAACAGCGTCGGCTGGGCCGTCATTACGGACGAG
TACAAGGTGCCGAGCAAAAAATTCAAAGTTCTGGGCAATACCGATCGCCACAGCATAAAGAAGAACCTCA
TTGGAGCCCTCCTGTTCGACTCCGGGGAGACGGCCGAAGCCACGCGGCTCAAAAGAACAGCACGGCGCAG
ATATACCCGCAGAAAGAATCGGATCTGCTACCTGCAGGAGATCTTTAGTAATGAGATGGCTAAGGTGGAT
GACTCTTTCTTCCATAGGCTGGAGGAGTCCTTTTTGGTGGAGGAGGATAAAAAGCACGAGCGCCACCCAA
TCTTTGGCAATATCGTGGACGAGGTGGCGTACCATGAAAAGTACCCAACCATATATCATCTGAGGAAGAA
GCTGGTAGACAGTACTGATAAGGCTGACTTGCGGTTGATCTATCTCGCGCTGGCGCACATGATCAAATTT
CGGGGACACTTCCTCATCGAGGGGGACCTGAACCCAGACAACAGCGATGTCGACAAACTCTTTATCCAAC
TGGTTCAGACTTACAATCAGCTTTTCGAGGAGAACCCGATCAACGCATCCGGCGTTGACGCCAAAGCAAT
CCTGAGCGCTAGGCTGTCCAAATCCCGGCGGCTCGAAAACCTCATCGCACAG
