>Addgene plasmid #69233 | pCSDest2-2XNLS-SpCas9-MT3-NLS-3XHA-NLS-TALentry | addgene partial sequence | sequence record 130001 | EBV-rev 5'-GTGGTTTGTCCAAACTCATC-3'
ATACGACTCACTATAGTTCTAGAGGCTCGAGAGGATCAACCACTTTGTACAAGAAAGCTGGGTCTAGATA
TCTCGAGGCGGCCGCTTATCCGGATTAAGATCTTGTCTTCAGCTATACTAGCATGAAGACTTGTACTCCG
GATTCGAAATCCAGTTTCTTTTTCTTAGCTGCCGGAGCGGCGGATCCAGCGTAATCTGGAACGTCATAAG
GATACGATCCTGCATAGTCCGGGACGTCATAGGGATAGCCCGCATAGTCAGGAACATCGTATGGGTATAC
CTTCCTCTTCTTCTTGGGCCCGCCGGTGCCGTCTCCACCGAGCTGAGAGAGGTCGATTCTTGTTTCATAG
AGCCCCGTAATTGACTGATGAATCAGTGTGGCGTCCAGGACCTCCTTTGTAGAGGTGTACTTCTTTCTGT
CTATGGTGGTGTCGAAGTACTTGAAGGCTGCAGGCGCGCCCAAGTTGGTCAGAGTAAACAAGTGGATAAT
GTTTTCTGCCTGCTCCCTGATGGGCTTATCCCTGTGCTTATTGTAAGCAGAAAGCACCTTATCGAGGTTA
GCGTCGGCGAGGATCACTCTTTTGGAGAACTCGCTTATTTGCTCGATGATCTCATCAAGGTAGTGTTTGT
GTTGTTCCACGAACAGCTGCTTCTGCTCATTATCTTCGGGAGACCCTTTGAGCTTTTCATAGTGGCTGGC
CAGATACAAGAAATTAACGTATTTAGAGGGCAGTGCCAGCTCGTTACCTTTCTGCAGCTCGCCCGCACTA
GCGAGCATTCGTTTCCGGCCGTTTTCAAGCTCAAAGAGAGAGTACTTGGGCAGCTTAATGATGAGGTCTT
TTTTGACCTCTTTATATCCTTTCGCTTCGAGAAAGTCGATGGGG
